>Addgene plasmid #106308 | pLenti CRISPR sgSHMT2_1 | addgene full sequence | sequence record 230320 | Addgene NGS Result
CATGTTCTTTCCTGCGTTATCCCCTGATTCTGTGGATAACCGTATTACCGCCTTTGAGTGAGCTGATACC
GCTCGCCGCAGCCGAACGACCGAGCGCAGCGAGTCAGTGAGCGAGGAAGCGGAAGAGCGCCCAATACGCA
AACCGCCTCTCCCCGCGCGTTGGCCGATTCATTAATGCAGCTGGCACGACAGGTTTCCCGACTGGAAAGC
GGGCAGTGAGCGCAACGCAATTAATGTGAGTTAGCTCACTCATTAGGCACCCCAGGCTTTACACTTTATG
CTTCCGGCTCGTATGTTGTGTGGAATTGTGAGCGGATAACAATTTCACACAGGAAACAGCTATGACCATG
ATTACGCCAAGCGCGCAATTAACCCTCACTAAAGGGAACAAAAGCTGGAGCTGCAAGCTTAATGTAGTCT
TATGCAATACTCTTGTAGTCTTGCAACATGGTAACGATGAGTTAGCAACATGCCTTACAAGGAGAGAAAA
AGCACCGTGCATGCCGATTGGTGGAAGTAAGGTGGTACGATCGTGCCTTATTAGGAAGGCAACAGACGGG
TCTGACATGGATTGGACGAACCACTGAATTGCCGCATTGCAGAGATATTGTATTTAAGTGCCTAGCTCGA
TACATAAACGGGTCTCTCTGGTTAGACCAGATCTGAGCCTGGGAGCTCTCTGGCTAACTAGGGAACCCAC
TGCTTAAGCCTCAATAAAGCTTGCCTTGAGTGCTTCAAGTAGTGTGTGCCCGTCTGTTGTGTGACTCTGG
TAACTAGAGATCCCTCAGACCCTTTTAGTCAGTGTGGAAAATCTCTAGCAGTGGCGCCCGAACAGGGACT
TGAAAGCGAAAGGGAAACCAGAGGAGCTCTCTCGACGCAGGACTCGGCTTGCTGAAGCGCGCACGGCAAG
AGGCGAGGGGCGGCGACTGGTGAGTACGCCAAAAATTTTGACTAGCGGAGGCTAGAAGGAGAGAGATGGG
TGCGAGAGCGTCAGTATTAAGCGGGGGAGAATTAGATCGCGATGGGAAAAAATTCGGTTAAGGCCAGGGG
GAAAGAAAAAATATAAATTAAAACATATAGTATGGGCAAGCAGGGAGCTAGAACGATTCGCAGTTAATCC
TGGCCTGTTAGAAACATCAGAAGGCTGTAGACAAATACTGGGACAGCTACAACCATCCCTTCAGACAGGA
TCAGAAGAACTTAGATCATTATATAATACAGTAGCAACCCTCTATTGTGTGCATCAAAGGATAGAGATAA
AAGACACCAAGGAAGCTTTAGACAAGATAGAGGAAGAGCAAAACAAAAGTAAGACCACCGCACAGCAAGC
GGCCGCTGATCTTCAGACCTGGAGGAGGAGATATGAGGGACAATTGGAGAAGTGAATTATATAAATATAA
AGTAGTAAAAATTGAACCATTAGGAGTAGCACCCACCAAGGCAAAGAGAAGAGTGGTGCAGAGAGAAAAA
AGAGCAGTGGGAATAGGAGCTTTGTTCCTTGGGTTCTTGGGAGCAGCAGGAAGCACTATGGGCGCAGCGT
CAATGACGCTGACGGTACAGGCCAGACAATTATTGTCTGGTATAGTGCAGCAGCAGAACAATTTGCTGAG
GGCTATTGAGGCGCAACAGCATCTGTTGCAACTCACAGTCTGGGGCATCAAGCAGCTCCAGGCAAGAATC
CTGGCTGTGGAAAGATACCTAAAGGATCAACAGCTCCTGGGGATTTGGGGTTGCTCTGGAAAACTCATTT
GCACCACTGCTGTGCCTTGGAATGCTAGTTGGAGTAATAAATCTCTGGAACAGATTTGGAATCACACGAC
CTGGATGGAGTGGGACAGAGAAATTAACAATTACACAAGCTTAATACACTCCTTAATTGAAGAATCGCAA
AACCAGCAAGAAAAGAATGAACAAGAATTATTGGAATTAGATAAATGGGCAAGTTTGTGGAATTGGTTTA
ACATAACAAATTGGCTGTGGTATATAAAATTATTCATAATGATAGTAGGAGGCTTGGTAGGTTTAAGAAT
AGTTTTTGCTGTACTTTCTATAGTGAATAGAGTTAGGCAGGGATATTCACCATTATCGTTTCAGACCCAC
CTCCCAACCCCGAGGGGACCCAGAGAGGGCCTATTTCCCATGATTCCTTCATATTTGCATATACGATACA
AGGCTGTTAGAGAGATAATTAGAATTAATTTGACTGTAAACACAAAGATATTAGTACAAAATACGTGACG
TAGAAAGTAATAATTTCTTGGGTAGTTTGCAGTTTTAAAATTATGTTTTAAAATGGACTATCATATGCTT
ACCGTAACTTGAAAGTATTTCGATTTCTTGGCTTTATATATCTTGTGGAAAGGACGAAACACCGGAGAAG
GACAGGCAGTGTCGGTTTTAGAGCTAGAAATAGCAAGTTAAAATAAGGCTAGTCCGTTATCAACTTGAAA
AAGTGGCACCGAGTCGGTGCTTTTTTGAATTCTAGATCTTGAGACAAATGGCAGTATTCATCCACAATTT
TAAAAGAAAAGGGGGGATTGGGGGGTACAGTGCAGGGGAAAGAATAGTAGACATAATAGCAACAGACATA
CAAACTAAAGAATTACAAAAACAAATTACAAAAATTCAAAATTTTCGGGTTTATTACAGGGACAGCAGAG
ATCCACTTTGGCGCCGGCTCGAGTGGCTCCGGTGCCCGTCAGTGGGCAGAGCGCACATCGCCCACAGTCC
CCGAGAAGTTGGGGGGAGGGGTCGGCAATTGAACCGGTGCCTAGAGAAGGTGGCGCGGGGTAAACTGGGA
AAGTGATGTCGTGTACTGGCTCCGCCTTTTTCCCGAGGGTGGGGGAGAACCGTATATAAGTGCAGTAGTC
GCCGTGAACGTTCTTTTTCGCAACGGGTTTGCCGCCAGAACACAGGTGTCGTGACGCGGGATCCGCCACC
ATGGATTACAAAGACGATGACGATAAGATGGCCCCAAAGAAGAAGCGGAAGGTCGGTATCCACGGAGTCC
CAGCAGCCGACAAGAAGTACAGCATCGGCCTGGACATCGGCACCAACTCTGTGGGCTGGGCCGTGATCAC
CGACGAGTACAAGGTGCCCAGCAAGAAATTCAAGGTGCTGGGCAACACCGACCGGCACAGCATCAAGAAG
AACCTGATCGGAGCCCTGCTGTTCGACAGCGGCGAAACAGCCGAGGCCACCCGGCTGAAGAGAACCGCCA
GAAGAAGATACACCAGACGGAAGAACCGGATCTGCTATCTGCAAGAGATCTTCAGCAACGAGATGGCCAA
GGTGGACGACAGCTTCTTCCACAGACTGGAAGAGTCCTTCCTGGTGGAAGAGGATAAGAAGCACGAGCGG
CACCCCATCTTCGGCAACATCGTGGACGAGGTGGCCTACCACGAGAAGTACCCCACCATCTACCACCTGA
GAAAGAAACTGGTGGACAGCACCGACAAGGCCGACCTGCGGCTGATCTATCTGGCCCTGGCCCACATGAT
CAAGTTCCGGGGCCACTTCCTGATCGAGGGCGACCTGAACCCCGACAACAGCGACGTGGACAAGCTGTTC
ATCCAGCTGGTGCAGACCTACAACCAGCTGTTCGAGGAAAACCCCATCAACGCCAGCGGCGTGGACGCCA
AGGCCATCCTGTCTGCCAGACTGAGCAAGAGCAGACGGCTGGAAAATCTGATCGCCCAGCTGCCCGGCGA
GAAGAAGAATGGCCTGTTCGGAAACCTGATTGCCCTGAGCCTGGGCCTGACCCCCAACTTCAAGAGCAAC
TTCGACCTGGCCGAGGATGCCAAACTGCAGCTGAGCAAGGACACCTACGACGACGACCTGGACAACCTGC
TGGCCCAGATCGGCGACCAGTACGCCGACCTGTTTCTGGCCGCCAAGAACCTGTCCGACGCCATCCTGCT
GAGCGACATCCTGAGAGTGAACACCGAGATCACCAAGGCCCCCCTGAGCGCCTCTATGATCAAGAGATAC
GACGAGCACCACCAGGACCTGACCCTGCTGAAAGCTCTCGTGCGGCAGCAGCTGCCTGAGAAGTACAAAG
AGATTTTCTTCGACCAGAGCAAGAACGGCTACGCCGGCTACATTGACGGCGGAGCCAGCCAGGAAGAGTT
CTACAAGTTCATCAAGCCCATCCTGGAAAAGATGGACGGCACCGAGGAACTGCTCGTGAAGCTGAACAGA
GAGGACCTGCTGCGGAAGCAGCGGACCTTCGACAACGGCAGCATCCCCCACCAGATCCACCTGGGAGAGC
TGCACGCCATTCTGCGGCGGCAGGAAGATTTTTACCCATTCCTGAAGGACAACCGGGAAAAGATCGAGAA
GATCCTGACCTTCCGCATCCCCTACTACGTGGGCCCTCTGGCCAGGGGAAACAGCAGATTCGCCTGGATG
ACCAGAAAGAGCGAGGAAACCATCACCCCCTGGAACTTCGAGGAAGTGGTGGACAAGGGCGCTTCCGCCC
AGAGCTTCATCGAGCGGATGACCAACTTCGATAAGAACCTGCCCAACGAGAAGGTGCTGCCCAAGCACAG
CCTGCTGTACGAGTACTTCACCGTGTATAACGAGCTGACCAAAGTGAAATACGTGACCGAGGGAATGAGA
AAGCCCGCCTTCCTGAGCGGCGAGCAGAAAAAGGCCATCGTGGACCTGCTGTTCAAGACCAACCGGAAAG
TGACCGTGAAGCAGCTGAAAGAGGACTACTTCAAGAAAATCGAGTGCTTCGACTCCGTGGAAATCTCCGG
CGTGGAAGATCGGTTCAACGCCTCCCTGGGCACATACCACGATCTGCTGAAAATTATCAAGGACAAGGAC
TTCCTGGACAATGAGGAAAACGAGGACATTCTGGAAGATATCGTGCTGACCCTGACACTGTTTGAGGACA
GAGAGATGATCGAGGAACGGCTGAAAACCTATGCCCACCTGTTCGACGACAAAGTGATGAAGCAGCTGAA
GCGGCGGAGATACACCGGCTGGGGCAGGCTGAGCCGGAAGCTGATCAACGGCATCCGGGACAAGCAGTCC
GGCAAGACAATCCTGGATTTCCTGAAGTCCGACGGCTTCGCCAACAGAAACTTCATGCAGCTGATCCACG
ACGACAGCCTGACCTTTAAAGAGGACATCCAGAAAGCCCAGGTGTCCGGCCAGGGCGATAGCCTGCACGA
GCACATTGCCAATCTGGCCGGCAGCCCCGCCATTAAGAAGGGCATCCTGCAGACAGTGAAGGTGGTGGAC
GAGCTCGTGAAAGTGATGGGCCGGCACAAGCCCGAGAACATCGTGATCGAAATGGCCAGAGAGAACCAGA
CCACCCAGAAGGGACAGAAGAACAGCCGCGAGAGAATGAAGCGGATCGAAGAGGGCATCAAAGAGCTGGG
CAGCCAGATCCTGAAAGAACACCCCGTGGAAAACACCCAGCTGCAGAACGAGAAGCTGTACCTGTACTAC
CTGCAGAATGGGCGGGATATGTACGTGGACCAGGAACTGGACATCAACCGGCTGTCCGACTACGATGTGG
ACCATATCGTGCCTCAGAGCTTTCTGAAGGACGACTCCATCGACAACAAGGTGCTGACCAGAAGCGACAA
GAACCGGGGCAAGAGCGACAACGTGCCCTCCGAAGAGGTCGTGAAGAAGATGAAGAACTACTGGCGGCAG
CTGCTGAACGCCAAGCTGATTACCCAGAGAAAGTTCGACAATCTGACCAAGGCCGAGAGAGGCGGCCTGA
GCGAACTGGATAAGGCCGGCTTCATCAAGAGACAGCTGGTGGAAACCCGGCAGATCACAAAGCACGTGGC
ACAGATCCTGGACTCCCGGATGAACACTAAGTACGACGAGAATGACAAGCTGATCCGGGAAGTGAAAGTG
ATCACCCTGAAGTCCAAGCTGGTGTCCGATTTCCGGAAGGATTTCCAGTTTTACAAAGTGCGCGAGATCA
ACAACTACCACCACGCCCACGACGCCTACCTGAACGCCGTCGTGGGAACCGCCCTGATCAAAAAGTACCC
TAAGCTGGAAAGCGAGTTCGTGTACGGCGACTACAAGGTGTACGACGTGCGGAAGATGATCGCCAAGAGC
GAGCAGGAAATCGGCAAGGCTACCGCCAAGTACTTCTTCTACAGCAACATCATGAACTTTTTCAAGACCG
AGATTACCCTGGCCAACGGCGAGATCCGGAAGCGGCCTCTGATCGAGACAAACGGCGAAACCGGGGAGAT
CGTGTGGGATAAGGGCCGGGATTTTGCCACCGTGCGGAAAGTGCTGAGCATGCCCCAAGTGAATATCGTG
AAAAAGACCGAGGTGCAGACAGGCGGCTTCAGCAAAGAGTCTATCCTGCCCAAGAGGAACAGCGATAAGC
TGATCGCCAGAAAGAAGGACTGGGACCCTAAGAAGTACGGCGGCTTCGACAGCCCCACCGTGGCCTATTC
TGTGCTGGTGGTGGCCAAAGTGGAAAAGGGCAAGTCCAAGAAACTGAAGAGTGTGAAAGAGCTGCTGGGG
ATCACCATCATGGAAAGAAGCAGCTTCGAGAAGAATCCCATCGACTTTCTGGAAGCCAAGGGCTACAAAG
AAGTGAAAAAGGACCTGATCATCAAGCTGCCTAAGTACTCCCTGTTCGAGCTGGAAAACGGCCGGAAGAG
AATGCTGGCCTCTGCCGGCGAACTGCAGAAGGGAAACGAACTGGCCCTGCCCTCCAAATATGTGAACTTC
CTGTACCTGGCCAGCCACTATGAGAAGCTGAAGGGCTCCCCCGAGGATAATGAGCAGAAACAGCTGTTTG
TGGAACAGCACAAGCACTACCTGGACGAGATCATCGAGCAGATCAGCGAGTTCTCCAAGAGAGTGATCCT
GGCCGACGCTAATCTGGACAAAGTGCTGTCCGCCTACAACAAGCACCGGGATAAGCCCATCAGAGAGCAG
GCCGAGAATATCATCCACCTGTTTACCCTGACCAATCTGGGAGCCCCTGCCGCCTTCAAGTACTTTGACA
CCACCATCGACCGGAAGAGGTACACCAGCACCAAAGAGGTGCTGGACGCCACCCTGATCCACCAGAGCAT
CACCGGCCTGTACGAGACACGGATCGACCTGTCTCAGCTGGGAGGCGACAAGCGTCCTGCTGCTACTAAG
AAAGCTGGTCAAGCTAAGAAAAAGAAAGCTAGCGGCAGCGGCGCCACCAACTTCAGCCTGCTGAAGCAGG
CCGGCGACGTGGAGGAGAACCCCGGCCCCATGACCGAGTACAAGCCCACGGTGCGCCTCGCCACCCGCGA
CGACGTCCCCAGGGCCGTACGCACCCTCGCCGCCGCGTTCGCCGACTACCCCGCCACGCGCCACACCGTC
GATCCGGACCGCCACATCGAGCGGGTCACCGAGCTGCAAGAACTCTTCCTCACGCGCGTCGGGCTCGACA
TCGGCAAGGTGTGGGTCGCGGACGACGGCGCCGCGGTGGCGGTCTGGACCACGCCGGAGAGCGTCGAAGC
GGGGGCGGTGTTCGCCGAGATCGGCCCGCGCATGGCCGAGTTGAGCGGTTCCCGGCTGGCCGCGCAGCAA
CAGATGGAAGGCCTCCTGGCGCCGCACCGGCCCAAGGAGCCCGCGTGGTTCCTGGCCACCGTCGGAGTCT
CGCCCGACCACCAGGGCAAGGGTCTGGGCAGCGCCGTCGTGCTCCCCGGAGTGGAGGCGGCCGAGCGCGC
CGGGGTGCCCGCCTTCCTGGAGACCTCCGCGCCCCGCAACCTCCCCTTCTACGAGCGGCTCGGCTTCACC
GTCACCGCCGACGTCGAGGTGCCCGAAGGACCGCGCACCTGGTGCATGACCCGCAAGCCCGGTGCCTGAA
CGCGTTAAGTCGACAATCAACCTCTGGATTACAAAATTTGTGAAAGATTGACTGGTATTCTTAACTATGT
TGCTCCTTTTACGCTATGTGGATACGCTGCTTTAATGCCTTTGTATCATGCTATTGCTTCCCGTATGGCT
TTCATTTTCTCCTCCTTGTATAAATCCTGGTTGCTGTCTCTTTATGAGGAGTTGTGGCCCGTTGTCAGGC
AACGTGGCGTGGTGTGCACTGTGTTTGCTGACGCAACCCCCACTGGTTGGGGCATTGCCACCACCTGTCA
GCTCCTTTCCGGGACTTTCGCTTTCCCCCTCCCTATTGCCACGGCGGAACTCATCGCCGCCTGCCTTGCC
CGCTGCTGGACAGGGGCTCGGCTGTTGGGCACTGACAATTCCGTGGTGTTGTCGGGGAAATCATCGTCCT
TTCCTTGGCTGCTCGCCTGTGTTGCCACCTGGATTCTGCGCGGGACGTCCTTCTGCTACGTCCCTTCGGC
CCTCAATCCAGCGGACCTTCCTTCCCGCGGCCTGCTGCCGGCTCTGCGGCCTCTTCCGCGTCTTCGCCTT
CGCCCTCAGACGAGTCGGATCTCCCTTTGGGCCGCCTCCCCGCGTCGACTTTAAGACCAATGACTTACAA
GGCAGCTGTAGATCTTAGCCACTTTTTAAAAGAAAAGGGGGGACTGGAAGGGCTAATTCACTCCCAACGA
AGACAAGATCTGCTTTTTGCTTGTACTGGGTCTCTCTGGTTAGACCAGATCTGAGCCTGGGAGCTCTCTG
GCTAACTAGGGAACCCACTGCTTAAGCCTCAATAAAGCTTGCCTTGAGTGCTTCAAGTAGTGTGTGCCCG
TCTGTTGTGTGACTCTGGTAACTAGAGATCCCTCAGACCCTTTTAGTCAGTGTGGAAAATCTCTAGCAGT
ACGTATAGTAGTTCATGTCATCTTATTATTCAGTATTTATAACTTGCAAAGAAATGAATATCAGAGAGTG
AGAGGAACTTGTTTATTGCAGCTTATAATGGTTACAAATAAAGCAATAGCATCACAAATTTCACAAATAA
AGCATTTTTTTCACTGCATTCTAGTTGTGGTTTGTCCAAACTCATCAATGTATCTTATCATGTCTGGCTC
TAGCTATCCCGCCCCTAACTCCGCCCATCCCGCCCCTAACTCCGCCCAGTTCCGCCCATTCTCCGCCCCA
TGGCTGACTAATTTTTTTTATTTATGCAGAGGCCGAGGCCGCCTCGGCCTCTGAGCTATTCCAGAAGTAG
TGAGGAGGCTTTTTTGGAGGCCTAGGGACGTACCCAATTCGCCCTATAGTGAGTCGTATTACGCGCGCTC
ACTGGCCGTCGTTTTACAACGTCGTGACTGGGAAAACCCTGGCGTTACCCAACTTAATCGCCTTGCAGCA
CATCCCCCTTTCGCCAGCTGGCGTAATAGCGAAGAGGCCCGCACCGATCGCCCTTCCCAACAGTTGCGCA
GCCTGAATGGCGAATGGG
[124 nt withheld, positions 9329-9452]
C
[91 nt withheld, positions 9454-9544]
A
[49 nt withheld, positions 9546-9594]
CCTTTGACGTTGGAGTCCACGTTCTTT
[37 nt withheld, positions 9622-9658]
ACCCTATCTCGGTCTATTCTTTTGATTTATAAGGGATTTTGCCGATTTCGGCCTATTGGTTAAAAAATGA
GCTGATTTAACAAAAATTTAACGCGAATTTTAACAAAATATTAACGCTTACAATTTAGGTGGCACTTTTC
GGGGAAATGTGCGCGGAACCCCTATTTGTTTATTTTTCTAAATACATTCAAATATGTATCCGCTCATGAG
ACAATAACCCTGATAAATGCTTCAATAATATTGAAAAAGGAAGAGTATGAGTATTCAACATTTCCGTGTC
GCCCTTATTCCCTTTTTTGCGGCATTTTGCCTTCCTGTTTTTGCTCACCCAGAAACGCTGGTGAAAGTAA
AAGATGCTGAAGATCAGTTGGGTGCACGAGTGGGTTACATCGAACTGGATCTCAACAGCGGTAAGATCCT
TGAGAGTTTTCGCCCCGAAGAACGTTTTCCAATGATGAGCACTTTTAAAGTTCTGCTATGTGGCGCGGTA
TTATCCCGTATTGACGCCGGGCAAGAGCAACTCGGTCGCCGCATACACTATTCTCAGAATGACTTGGTTG
AGTACTCACCAGTCACAGAAAAGCATCTTACGGATGGCATGACAGTAAGAGAATTATGCAGTGCTGCCAT
AACCATGAGTGATAACACTGCGGCCAACTTACTTCTGACAACGATCGGAGGACCGAAGGAGCTAACCGCT
TTTTTGCACAACATGGGGGATCATGTAACTCGCCTTGATCGTTGGGAACCGGAGCTGAATGAAGCCATAC
CAAACGACGAGCGTGACACCACGATGCCTGTAGCAATGGCAACAACGTTGCGCAAACTATTAACTGGCGA
ACTACTTACTCTAGCTTCCCGGCAACAATTAATAGACTGGATGGAGGCGGATAAAGTTGCAGGACCACTT
CTGCGCTCGGCCCTTCCGGCTGGCTGGTTTATTGCTGATAAATCTGGAGCCGGTGAGCGTGGGTCTCGCG
GTATCATTGCAGCACTGGGGCCAGATGGTAAGCCCTCCCGTATCGTAGTTATCTACACGACGGGGAGTCA
GGCAACTATGGATGAACGAAATAGACAGATCGCTGAGATAGGTGCCTCACTGATTAAGCATTGGTAACTG
TCAGACCAAGTTTACTCATATATACTTTAGATTGATTTAAAACTTCATTTTTAATTTAAAAGGATCTAGG
TGAAGATCCTTTTTGATAATCTCATGACCAAAATCCCTTAACGTGAGTTTTCGTTCCACTGAGCGTCAGA
CCCCGTAGAAAAGATCAAAGGATCTTCTTGAGATCCTTTTTTTCTGCGCGTAATCTGCTGCTTGCAAACA
AAAAAACCACCGCTACCAGCGGTGGTTTGTTTGCCGGATCAAGAGCTACCAACTCTTTTTCCGAAGGTAA
CTGGCTTCAGCAGAGCGCAGATACCAAATACTGTTCTTCTAGTGTAGCCGTAGTTAGGCCACCACTTCAA
GAACTCTGTAGCACCGCCTACATACCTCGCTCTGCTAATCCTGTTACCAGTGGCTGCTGCCAGTGGCGAT
AAGTCGTGTCTTACCGGGTTGGACTCAAGACGATAGTTACCGGATAAGGCGCAGCGGTCGGGCTGAACGG
GGGGTTCGTGCACACAGCCCAGCTTGGAGCGAACGACCTACACCGAACTGAGATACCTACAGCGTGAGCT
ATGAGAAAGCGCCACGCTTCCCGAAGGGAGAAAGGCGGACAGGTATCCGGTAAGCGGCAGGGTCGGAACA
GGAGAGCGCACGAGGGAGCTTCCAGGGGGAAACGCCTGGTATCTTTATAGTCCTGTCGGGTTTCGCCACC
TCTGACTTGAGCGTCGATTTTTGTGATGCTCGTCAGGGGGGCGGAGCCTATGGAAAAACGCCAGCAACGC
GGCCTTTTTACGGTTCCTGGCCTTTTGCTGGCCTTTTGCTCA
Features (pLannotate 1.2.2; 30 found; start..end, strand, type, name):
      1..125     +  rep_origin     RSF ori (fragment): Plasmids containing the RSF 1030 origin of replication can be propagated in E. coli cells that contain additional plasmids with compatible origins.
    127..219     +  CDS            lacI (fragment): lac repressor; lacI; The lac repressor binds to the lac operator to inhibit transcription in E. coli. This inhibition can be relieved by adding lactose or isopropyl-β-D-thiogalactopyranoside (IPTG).
    232..253     +  protein_bind   CAP binding site: CAP binding activates transcription in the presence of cAMP. E. coli catabolite activator protein
    268..298     +  promoter       lac promoter: promoter for the E. coli lac operon
    302..324     +  protein_bind   lac operator (fragment): The lac repressor binds to the lac operator to inhibit transcription in E. coli. This inhibition can be relieved by adding lactose or isopropyl-β-D-thiogalactopyranoside (IPTG). lac repressor encoded by lacI
    367..385     +  promoter       T3 promoter: promoter for bacteriophage T3 RNA polymerase
    413..639     +  promoter       RSV promoter: Rous sarcoma virus enhancer/promoter
    640..820     +  LTR            5' LTR (truncated): truncated 5' long terminal repeat (LTR) from HIV-1
    867..992     +  misc_feature   HIV-1 Ψ: packaging signal of human immunodeficiency virus type 1
    976..1339    +  CDS            HIV-1 gag (fragment): gag protein from human immunodeficiency virus 1; gag
   1485..1718    +  misc_feature   RRE: The Rev response element (RRE) of HIV-1 allows for Rev-dependent mRNA export from the nucleus to the cytoplasm.
   2095..2121    +  CDS            Rev (fragment): human immunodeficiency virus 1 (HIV-1) Rev protein; rev; enhances nuclear export of unspliced and incompletely spliced viral mRNAs
   2125..2365    +  promoter       U6 promoter: RNA polymerase III promoter for human U6 snRNA
   2395..2470    +  misc_RNA       gRNA scaffold: guide RNA scaffold for the Streptococcus pyogenes CRISPR/Cas9 system
   2518..2635    +  misc_feature   cPPT/CTS: central polypurine tract and central termination sequence of HIV-1
   2704..2915    +  promoter       EF-1α core promoter: core promoter for human elongation factor EF-1α
   3019..4620    +  CDS            Cas9(N): N-terminal portion of Streptococcus pyogenes Cas9 (Zetsche et al., 2015)
   4621..7119    +  CDS            Cas9(C): C-terminal portion of Streptococcus pyogenes Cas9 (Zetsche et al., 2015)
   7240..7839    +  CDS            PuroR (fragment): puromycin N-acetyltransferase; pac from Streptomyces; confers resistance to puromycin
   7855..8443    +  misc_feature   WPRE: woodchuck hepatitis virus posttranscriptional regulatory element
   8494..8513    +  misc_feature   cPPT/CTS (fragment): central polypurine tract and central termination sequence of HIV-1
   8515..8748    +  LTR            3' LTR (ΔU3): self-inactivating 3' long terminal repeat (LTR) from HIV-1
   8826..8947    +  polyA_signal   SV40 poly(A) signal: SV40 polyadenylation signal
   8987..9122    +  rep_origin     SV40 ori: SV40 origin of replication
   9143..9161    -  promoter       T7 promoter: promoter for bacteriophage T7 RNA polymerase
   9169..9324    +  CDS            lacZα (fragment): LacZα fragment of β-galactosidase; lacZ fragment
   9329..9757    +  rep_origin     f1 ori (sequence partly withheld): f1 bacteriophage origin of replication; arrow indicates direction of (+) strand synthesis
   9810..9914    +  promoter       AmpR promoter: bla
   9915..10775   +  CDS            AmpR: β-lactamase; bla; confers resistance to ampicillin, carbenicillin, and related antibiotics
  10946..11534   +  rep_origin     ori: high-copy-number ColE1/pMB1/pBR322/pUC origin of replication
