[The description below was written by a language model from this plasmid's Addgene catalogue record and pLannotate feature annotations shown in this document.]
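Description:
pLenti CRISPR sgSHMT2_1 is a single-vector lentiviral CRISPR plasmid built on the pLENTICRISPR backbone to deliver Streptococcus pyogenes Cas9 together with one guide RNA directed against human SHMT2, the mitochondrial serine hydroxymethyltransferase. In E. coli it is maintained at high copy through a ColE1/pUC-type origin and selected with ampicillin via the bla gene. An f1 origin, an SV40 origin, and remnants of lac, lacZα, T3 and T7 elements are also carried over from the parental cloning vector. The sequenced record is about 11.6 kb. This is shorter than the roughly 13 kb listed for the empty backbone, which would fit loss of a stuffer fragment on guide insertion, although the record does not state this.

The transfer cassette follows a third-generation, self-inactivating design. An RSV promoter fused to a truncated HIV-1 5' LTR drives genomic RNA production in packaging cells, followed by the Ψ packaging signal with a partial gag sequence, the RRE for Rev-dependent export, a cPPT/CTS, and a ΔU3 3' LTR that silences LTR transcription after integration. Within this frame, a human U6 Pol III promoter transcribes the SHMT2 spacer joined to the Cas9 gRNA scaffold. An EF-1α core promoter drives the Cas9 coding sequence (annotated as two contiguous halves), followed by puromycin N-acetyltransferase. The gap between Cas9 and PuroR is unannotated, so the linking element is not stated. A WPRE downstream enhances transcript expression. After packaging and transduction, puromycin selection enriches for mammalian cells expressing Cas9 and the guide, allowing SHMT2 disruption. The associated study concerns serine catabolism and mitochondrial translation.
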