Addgene plasmid #106308: pLenti CRISPR sgSHMT2_1
Purpose: Express Cas9 and sgRNA targeting SHMT2
Depositing lab: Richard Possemato. Depositing organization: NYU Grossman School of Medicine. Publication: Serine Catabolism by SHMT2 Is Required for Proper Mitochondrial Translation Initiation and Maintenance of Formylmethionyl-tRNAs. Minton DR, Nam M, McLaughlin DJ, Shin J, Bayraktar EC, Alvarez SW, Sviderskiy VO, Papagiannakopoulos T, Sabatini DM, Birsoy K, Possemato R. Mol Cell. 2018 Feb 15;69(4):610-621.e5. doi: 10.1016/j.molcel.2018.01.024. PubMed 29452640.
Backbone
  Vector backbone: pLENTICRISPR
  Backbone size w/o insert (bp): 13000
  Vector type: Mammalian Expression, Lentiviral, CRISPR
  Selectable markers: Puromycin
Growth in bacteria
  Bacterial resistance: Ampicillin, 100 μg/mL
  Growth temperature: 37°C
  Growth strain: NEB Stable
  Copy number: High Copy
Gene/Insert
  Gene/Insert name: sgRNA targeting SHMT2
  gRNA/shRNA sequence: GAGAAGGACAGGCAGTGTCG
  Species: H. sapiens (human)
Terms and licenses: Academic/Nonprofit Terms; Industry Terms: Not Available to Industry
How to cite: pLenti CRISPR sgSHMT2_1 was a gift from Richard Possemato (Addgene plasmid # 106308 ; http://n2t.net/addgene:106308 ; RRID:Addgene_106308)
